>Addgene plasmid #68189 | pT2A11 (GB0143) | depositor full sequence | sequence record 125609 | pT2A11 (GB0143) sequence 3890 bps
CTCGGCTTACAATATCAATGATCTATCGATCGATCTATCTATCTATTTATCTGTCTCTGCGCGTATAGTG
TTGTCTGTACCTTTGGTGTGAAGAATATGAATAAAGGGATACATATATCTAGATATATTCTAGGTAATGT
CCTATTGTATTTAAAATTTGTAGCAATGATTGTTTGAATAAAAACATACCATGAGTGAAATAATTATTCC
ACATTAATTCACGTATTTATTTCACTTATGATACGTATTTTTGTTCCTTTCGCGTAGATTTTTGATCCTT
TTCCCTTTTGAATATTAAACATTAAACACAAATAATGTTTATTAAATTAAGTTAATATTTTTATTTAGCT
ATTTATATTTTTATTTGAAATCAAACTTGATAAATATTTATAAAGATAATTAACAAGTAATGTGACACTA
ACACCATGTAATATTATCTTGTCGTTATTTATGATAATATTTTAAAATTATAATTTCAGTTAAAAAATTA
TTAAAAAAACATACTTTTAAAAAGTGAGTTAGCCTCCGCTACCCACATACTTATGAATTGGACTAGTTGT
TTTTTGACCCACAAAAAGAATGGGCTAATTAAACCTGACCTATCAAATTTCAGAATCTGCATAGATTAGT
CCGAACGAAATGAGTCAGCCCGTATTGAACAAAATATCAACAAGGACGTTATGTAAAGATGTTTAAGAAG
GAAAAAAGATTTCTAATACATATGGACTTTCAATATCCCAACTTTGTCTGGCGATCTGAACCCTGCTTAG
TTTGTTGATCATTAACTTGTCTTGCTATGTATTTAAGATTTAAACTTTATATGTTTAAACTTACAGACGC
TCGAGACCACTCATCGCCCAATCACTAGTGAATTCGCGGCCGCCTGCAGGTCGACCATATGGGAGAGCTC
CCAACGCGTTGGATGCATAGCTTGAGTATTCTATAGTGTCACCTAAATAGCTTGGCGTAATCATGGTCAT
AGCTGTTTCCTGTGTGAAATTGTTATCCGCTCACAATTCCACACAACATACGAGCCGGAAGCATAAAGTG
TAAAGCCTGGGGTGCCTAATGAGTGAGCTAACTCACATTAATTGCGTTGCGCTCACTGCCCGCTTTCCAG
TCGGGAAACCTGTCGTGCCAGCTGCATTAATGAATCGGCCAACGCGCGGGGAGAGGCGGTTTGCGTATTG
GGCGCTCTTCCGCTTCCTCGCTCACTGACTCGCTGCGCTCGGTCGTTCGGCTGCGGCGAGCGGTATCAGC
TCACTCAAAGGCGGTAATACGGTTATCCACAGAATCAGGGGATAACGCAGGAAAGAACATGTGAGCAAAA
GGCCAGCAAAAGGCCAGGAACCGTAAAAAGGCCGCGTTGCTGGCGTTTTTCCATAGGCTCCGCCCCCCTG
ACGAGCATCACAAAAATCGACGCTCAAGTCAGAGGTGGCGAAACCCGACAGGACTATAAAGATACCAGGC
GTTTCCCCCTGGAAGCTCCCTCGTGCGCTCTCCTGTTCCGACCCTGCCGCTTACCGGATACCTGTCCGCC
TTTCTCCCTTCGGGAAGCGTGGCGCTTTCTCATAGCTCACGCTGTAGGTATCTCAGTTCGGTGTAGGTCG
TTCGCTCCAAGCTGGGCTGTGTGCACGAACCCCCCGTTCAGCCCGACCGCTGCGCCTTATCCGGTAACTA
TCGTCTTGAGTCCAACCCGGTAAGACACGACTTATCGCCACTGGCAGCAGCCACTGGTAACAGGATTAGC
AGAGCGAGGTATGTAGGCGGTGCTACAGAGTTCTTGAAGTGGTGGCCTAACTACGGCTACACTAGAAGAA
CAGTATTTGGTATCTGCGCTCTGCTGAAGCCAGTTACCTTCGGAAAAAGAGTTGGTAGCTCTTGATCCGG
CAAACAAACCACCGCTGGTAGCGGTGGTTTTTTTGTTTGCAAGCAGCAGATTACGCGCAGAAAAAAAGGA
TCTCAAGAAGATCCTTTGATCTTTTCTACGGGGTCTGACGCTCAGTGGAACGAAAACTCACGTTAAGGGA
TTTTGGTCATGAGATTATCAAAAAGGATCTTCACCTAGATCCTTTTAAATTAAAAATGAAGTTTTAAATC
AATCTAAAGTATATATGAGTAAACTTGGTCTGACAGTTACCAATGCTTAATCAGTGAGGCACCTATCTCA
GCGATCTGTCTATTTCGTTCATCCATAGTTGCCTGACTCCCCGTCGTGTAGATAACTACGATACGGGAGG
GCTTACCATCTGGCCCCAGTGCTGCAATGATACCGCGAGACCCACGCTCACCGGCTCCAGATTTATCAGC
AATAAACCAGCCAGCCGGAAGGGCCGAGCGCAGAAGTGGTCCTGCAACTTTATCCGCCTCCATCCAGTCT
ATTAATTGTTGCCGGGAAGCTAGAGTAAGTAGTTCGCCAGTTAATAGTTTGCGCAACGTTGTTGCCATTG
CTACAGGCATCGTGGTGTCACGCTCGTCGTTTGGTATGGCTTCATTCAGCTCCGGTTCCCAACGATCAAG
GCGAGTTACATGATCCCCCATGTTGTGCAAAAAAGCGGTTAGCTCCTTCGGTCCTCCGATCGTTGTCAGA
AGTAAGTTGGCCGCAGTGTTATCACTCATGGTTATGGCAGCACTGCATAATTCTCTTACTGTCATGCCAT
CCGTAAGATGCTTTTCTGTGACTGGTGAGTACTCAACCAAGTCATTCTGAGAATAGTGTATGCGGCGACC
GAGTTGCTCTTGCCCGGCGTCAATACGGGATAATACCGCGCCACATAGCAGAACTTTAAAAGTGCTCATC
ATTGGAAAACGTTCTTCGGGGCGAAAACTCTCAAGGATCTTACCGCTGTTGAGATCCAGTTCGATGTAAC
CCACTCGTGCACCCAACTGATCTTCAGCATCTTTTACTTTCACCAGCGTTTCTGGGTGAGCAAAAACAGG
AAGGCAAAATGCCGCAAAAAAGGGAATAAGGGCGACACGGAAATGTTGAATACTCATACTCTTCCTTTTT
CAATATTATTGAAGCATTTATCAGGGTTATTGTCTCATGAGCGGATACATATTTGAATGTATTTAGAAAA
ATAAACAAATAGGGGTTCCGCGCACATTTCCCCGAAAAGTGCCACCTGATGCGGTGTGAAATACCGCACA
GATGCGTAAGGAGAAAATACCGCATCAGGAAATTGTAAGCGTTAATATTTTGTTAAAATTCGCGTTAAAT
TTTTGTTAAATCAGCTCATTTTTTAACCAATAGGCCGAAATCGGCAAAATCCCTTATAAATCAAAAGAAT
AGACCGAGATAGGGT
[37 nt withheld, positions 3306-3342]
AAAGAACGTGGACTCCAACGTCAAAGG
[49 nt withheld, positions 3370-3418]
T
[91 nt withheld, positions 3420-3510]
G
[124 nt withheld, positions 3512-3635]
CCATTCGCCATTCAGGCTGCGCAACTGTTGGGAAGGGCGATCGGTGCGGGCCTCTTCGCTATTACGCCAG
CTGGCGAAAGGGGGATGTGCTGCAAGGCGATTAAGTTGGGTAACGCCAGGGTTTTCCCAGTCACGACGTT
GTAAAACGACGGCCAGTGAATTGTAATACGACTCACTATAGGGCGAATTGGGCCCGACGTCGCATGCTCC
CGGCCGCCATGGCGGCCGCGGGAATTCGATTGGGCGATGAGTGGT
Features (pLannotate 1.2.2; 13 found; start..end, strand, type, name):
    866..928     -  CDS            VESPI_VESMG (fragment): Experimental evidence at protein level: Swiss-Prot protein existence level 1. Shows contractile activity on isolated ileum smooth muscle. From Vespa magnifica (Hornet).
    940..958     -  promoter       SP6 promoter: promoter for bacteriophage SP6 RNA polymerase
   1000..1016    -  protein_bind   lac operator: The lac repressor binds to the lac operator to inhibit transcription in E. coli. This inhibition can be relieved by adding lactose or isopropyl-β-D-thiogalactopyranoside (IPTG). lac repressor encoded by lacI
   1024..1054    -  promoter       lac promoter: promoter for the E. coli lac operon
   1069..1090    -  protein_bind   CAP binding site: CAP binding activates transcription in the presence of cAMP. E. coli catabolite activator protein
   1103..1195    -  CDS            lacI (fragment): lac repressor; lacI; The lac repressor binds to the lac operator to inhibit transcription in E. coli. This inhibition can be relieved by adding lactose or isopropyl-β-D-thiogalactopyranoside (IPTG).
   1378..1966    -  rep_origin     ori: high-copy-number ColE1/pMB1/pBR322/pUC origin of replication
   2137..2997    -  CDS            AmpR: β-lactamase; bla; confers resistance to ampicillin, carbenicillin, and related antibiotics
   2998..3102    -  promoter       AmpR promoter: bla
   3129..3179    +  misc_feature   bom (fragment): basis of mobility region from pBR322
   3207..3635    -  rep_origin     f1 ori (sequence partly withheld): f1 bacteriophage origin of replication; arrow indicates direction of (+) strand synthesis
   3639..3796    -  CDS            lacZα (fragment): LacZα fragment of β-galactosidase; lacZ fragment
   3799..3817    +  promoter       T7 promoter: promoter for bacteriophage T7 RNA polymerase
