[The description below was written by a language model from this plasmid's Addgene catalogue record and pLannotate feature annotations shown in this document.]
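Description:
pT2A11 (GB0143) is a level 0 GoldenBraid 2.0 part plasmid that stores the 2A11 terminator of tomato (Solanum lycopersicum) as a standardised, reusable element for plant synthetic biology. The backbone is pUPD, the GoldenBraid universal part domestication vector, which was built by the depositors from the commercial cloning vector pGEM-T Easy. It is a small (3,890 nt) E. coli plasmid with a high-copy ColE1/pUC-type origin, and it is selected with ampicillin through the β-lactamase gene and its native promoter. The feature table also shows an f1 phage origin and remnants of the lac region (lac promoter, operator, CAP site, and lacZα and lacI fragments). These are inherited from the parental vector. A short hit to a hornet peptide next to the SP6 promoter is almost certainly a spurious annotation match rather than a designed element.

The payload is the 829 bp Sl2A11 terminator, which lies between the T7 and SP6 promoters; these serve here as sequencing primer sites. The automated annotation does not label the terminator itself, so its position is inferred from the unannotated region flanked by those promoters. The part was "domesticated" by removing internal BsaI and BsmBI sites, and it was inserted through BsmBI sites that were destroyed in the process. It can be released with BsaI, a type IIS enzyme that in the GoldenBraid system leaves defined overhangs. This allows ordered one-pot assembly with promoter and coding-sequence parts into transcriptional units in destination vectors. The plasmid has no plant expression function of its own and acts purely as a donor of a 3′ regulatory region for multipartite assemblies.
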