Addgene plasmid #68189: pT2A11 (GB0143)
Purpose: Provides the S. Lycopersicum 2A11 terminator as a level 0 GoldenBraid part
Depositing lab: Diego Orzaez. Depositing organization: Agencia Estatal Consejo Superior de Investigaciones Científicas, M.P. Publication: GoldenBraid 2.0: a comprehensive DNA assembly framework for plant synthetic biology. Sarrion-Perdigones A, Vazquez-Vilar M, Palaci J, Castelijns B, Forment J, Ziarsolo P, Blanca J, Granell A, Orzaez D. Plant Physiol. 2013 Jul;162(3):1618-31. 10.1104/pp.113.217661 PubMed 23669743.
Backbone
  Vector backbone: pUPD
  Backbone manufacturer: self-made; derived from pGEMT-Easy manufactured by Promega
  Vector type: Synthetic Biology
Growth in bacteria
  Bacterial resistance: Ampicillin, 100 μg/mL
  Growth temperature: 37°C
  Growth strain: DH5alpha
  Copy number: High Copy
Gene/Insert
  Gene/Insert name: Sl2A11 terminator
  Insert size (bp): 829
  Mutation: BsaI and BsmBI sites removed
  Cloning method: Restriction Enzyme; 5′ cloning site BsmBI (destroyed during cloning); 3′ cloning site BsmBI (destroyed during cloning)
  Sequencing primers: 5′ T7; 3′ SP6
Terms and licenses: Academic/Nonprofit Terms; Industry Terms: Not Available to Industry
Depositor comments: insert can be released with BsaI
How to cite: pT2A11 (GB0143) was a gift from Diego Orzaez (Addgene plasmid # 68189 ; http://n2t.net/addgene:68189 ; RRID:Addgene_68189)
