>Addgene plasmid #68189 | pT2A11 (GB0143) | addgene partial sequence | sequence record 125608 | SP6 5'-ATTTAGGTGACACTATAG-3'
CCATATGGGTCGACCTGCAGGCGGCCGCGAATTCACTAGTGATTGGGCGATGAGTGGTCTCGAGCGTCTG
TAAGTTTAAACATATAAAGTTTAAATCTTAAATACATAGCAAGACAAGTTAATGATCAACAAACTAAGCA
GGGTTCAGATCGCCAGACAAAGTTGGGATATTGAAAGTCCATATGTATTAGAAATCTTTTTTCCTTCTTA
AACATCTTTACATAACGTCCTTGTTGATATTTTGTTCAATACGGGCTGACTCATTTCGTTCGGACTAATC
TATGCAGATTCTGAAATTTGATAGGTCAGGTTTAATTAGCCCATTCTTTTTGTGGGTCAAAAAACAACTA
GTCCAATTCATAAGTATGTGGGTAGCGGAGGCTAACTCACTTTTTAAAAGTATGTTTTTTTAATAATTTT
TTAACTGAAATTATAATTTTAAAATATTATCATAAATAACGACAAGATAATATTACATGGTGTTAGTGTC
ACATTACTTGTTAATTATCTTTATAAATATTTATCAAGTTTGATTTCAAATAAAAATATAAATAGCTAAA
TAAAAATATTAACTTAATTTAATAAACATTATTTGTGTTTAATGTTTAATATTCAAAAGGGAAAAGGATC
AAAAATCTACGCGAAAGGAACAAAAATACGTATCATAAGTGAAATAAATACGTGAATTAATGTGGAATAA
TTATTTCACTCATGGTATGTTTTTATTCAAACAATCATTGCTACAAATTTTAAATACAATAGGACATTAC
CTAGAATATATCTAGATATATGTATCCCTTTATTCATATTCTTCACACCAAAGGTACAGACAACACTATA
CGCGCAGAGACAGATAAATAGATAGATAGATCGATCGATAGATCATTGATATTGTAAGC
