>Addgene plasmid #68189 | pT2A11 (GB0143) | addgene partial sequence | sequence record 127975 | T7 5'-TAATACGACTCACTATAGGG-3'
CTCCGGCCGCCATGGCGGCCGCGGGAATTCGATTGGGCGATGAGTGGTCTCGGCTTACAATATCAATGAT
CTATCGATCGATCTATCTATCTATTTATCTGTCTCTGCGCGTATAGTGTTGTCTGTACCTTTGGTGTGAA
GAATATGAATAAAGGGATACATATATCTAGATATATTCTAGGTAATGTCCTATTGTATTTAAAATTTGTA
GCAATGATTGTTTGAATAAAAACATACCATGAGTGAAATAATTATTCCACATTAATTCACGTATTTATTT
CACTTATGATACGTATTTTTGTTCCTTTCGCGTAGATTTTTGATCCTTTTCCCTTTTGAATATTAAACAT
TAAACACAAATAATGTTTATTAAATTAAGTTAATATTTTTATTTAGCTATTTATATTTTTATTTGAAATC
AAACTTGATAAATATTTATAAAGATAATTAACAAGTAATGTGACACTAACACCATGTAATATTATCTTGT
CGTTATTTATGATAATATTTTAAAATTATAATTTCAGTTAAAAAATTATTAAAAAAACATACTTTTAAAA
AGTGAGTTAGCCTCCGCTACCCACATACTTATGAATTGGACTAGTTGTTTTTTGACCCACAAAAAGAATG
GGCTAATTAAACCTGACCTATCAAATTTCAGAATCTGCATAGATTAGTCCGAACGAAATGAGTCAGCCCG
TATTGAACAAAATATCAACAAGGACGTTATGTAAAGATGTTTAAGAAGGAAAAAAGATTTCTAATACATA
TGGACTTTCAATATCCCAACTTTGTCTGGCGATCTGAACCCTGCTTAGTTTG
